Addgene plasmid #79580: pNR287
Purpose: TP901 attL-attR. GFP expression will stop if sites recombine.
Depositing lab: Timothy Lu. Depositing organization: Massachusetts Institute of Technology. Publication: Synthetic recombinase-based state machines in living cells. Roquet N, Soleimany AP, Ferris AC, Aaronson S, Lu TK. Science. 2016 Jul 22;353(6297):aad8559. doi: 10.1126/science.aad8559. Epub 2016 Jul 21. PubMed 27463678.
Backbone
  Vector backbone: pBAC
  Backbone manufacturer: Wild, J.; Hradecna, Z.; Szybalski, W. Genome Res. 2002 Sep; 12(9): 1434–1444. DOI: 10.1101/gr.130502
  Vector type: Bacterial Expression
Growth in bacteria
  Bacterial resistance: Chloramphenicol, 25 μg/mL
  Growth temperature: 37°C
  Growth strain: DH5alpha
  Copy number: Low Copy
Gene/Insert
  Gene/Insert name: GFPmut3b
Terms and licenses: Academic/Nonprofit Terms; Industry Terms: Not Available to Industry
How to cite: pNR287 was a gift from Timothy Lu (Addgene plasmid # 79580 ; http://n2t.net/addgene:79580 ; RRID:Addgene_79580)
