[The description below was written by a language model from this plasmid's Addgene catalogue record and pLannotate feature annotations shown in this document.]
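Description:
pNR287 is a low-copy bacterial expression construct built on the pBAC backbone, an F-plasmid-derived bacterial artificial chromosome vector. Its maintenance functions are those of the F factor: the ori2 (oriS) origin with the RepE initiator and the incC incompatibility region control replication, while sopA, sopB and the centromere-like sopC region actively partition the plasmid to daughter cells so it is stably inherited at very low copy. An oriV element is also annotated; in this vector family it can serve as a conditional origin for copy-number amplification in suitably equipped hosts, although the record does not describe that use here. Selection in E. coli is by chloramphenicol, through the cat gene under its own promoter.

The payload is a GFPmut3b reporter cassette. Upstream of the coding sequence lies an sTRSV hammerhead ribozyme, a self-cleaving element commonly used to insulate a transcript's 5' end from promoter- or junction-dependent context effects, and the reading frame is followed by the rrnB T1 terminator. The promoter driving GFP and the TP901 attL and attR sites named in the stated purpose are not picked up by the automated annotation, so their positions and orientation cannot be read from the feature table. According to the record, GFP is expressed in the starting state and expression stops if the attL and attR sites recombine. The plasmid therefore reads out recombination between the TP901 integrase's product sites as loss of fluorescence. It comes from work on synthetic recombinase-based state machines in living cells.
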