Features (pLannotate 1.2.2; 15 found; start..end, strand, type, name):
     56..306     -  misc_feature   incC: incC; incompatibility region of the bacterial F plasmid
    309..1064    -  CDS            repE: replication initiation protein for the bacterial F plasmid; repE
   1155..1374    -  rep_origin     ori2: secondary origin of replication for the bacterial F plasmid; also known as oriS
   1450..2064    -  rep_origin     oriV: origin of replication for the bacterial F plasmid
   2462..2806    -  CDS            resD (fragment): REDF_ECOLI - Also known as D. Protein inferred from homology: Swiss-Prot protein existence level 3. Acts as a repressor of transcription and as a site-specific resolvase that cleaves at the RfsF site. From Escherichia coli (strain K12).
   2922..3024    +  promoter       cat promoter: promoter of the E. coli cat gene encoding chloramphenicol acetyltransferase
   3025..3681    +  CDS            cat: CAT_ECOLX - Experimental evidence at protein level: Swiss-Prot protein existence level 1. This enzyme is an effector of chloramphenicol resistance in bacteria. From Escherichia coli. This protein is used as a marker in many commonly used cloning vectors, such as pACYC184.
   3901..3950    +  misc_RNA       sTRSV HHRz: hammerhead ribozyme from the tobacco ringspot virus satellite RNA (Khvorova et al., 2003)
   4001..4714    +  CDS            GFPmut3: GFPmut3 is a basic (constitutively fluorescent) green fluorescent protein published in 1996, derived from Aequorea victoria. It is reported to be a very rapidly-maturing weak dimer.
   4718..4753    -  misc_feature   MCS (fragment): pBluescript multiple cloning site
   4777..4863    +  terminator     rrnB T1 terminator: Escherichia coli rrnB; transcription terminator T1 from the E. coli rrnB gene
   4881..5082    +  ncRNA          CsrC (fragment): Accession: RF00084 - CsrC RNA family
   5229..5702    -  misc_feature   sopC: sopC; centromere-like partitioning region of the bacterial F plasmid
   5778..6746    -  CDS            sopB: SOPB_ECOLI - Also known as B. Experimental evidence at protein level: Swiss-Prot protein existence level 1. Control of plasmid partitioning; required to recognize the cis-acting. Binds specifically with the DNA segment containing the sopC region. SopB is trans-acting. From Escherichia coli (strain K12).
   6746..7921    -  CDS            sopA: partitioning protein for the bacterial F plasmid; sopA
>Addgene plasmid #79580 | pNR287 | depositor full sequence | sequence record 148853 | pNR287 sequence 8191 bps
CCGTGGGAAAAACTCCAGGTAGAGGTACACACGCGGATAGCCAATTCAGAGTAATAAACTGTGATAATCA
ACCCTCATCAATGATGACGAACTAACCCCCGATATCAGGTCACATGACGAAGGGAAAGAGAAGGAAATCA
ACTGTGACAAACTGCCCTCAAATTTGGCTTCCTTAAAAATTACAGTTCAAAAAGTATGAGAAAATCCATG
CAGGCTGAAGGAAACAGCAAAACTGTGACAAATTACCCTCAGTAGGTCAGAACAAATGTGACGAACCACC
CTCAAATCTGTGACAGATAACCCTCAGACTATCCTGTCGTCATGGAAGTGATATCGCGGAAGGAAAATAC
GATATGAGTCGTCTGGCGGCCTTTCTTTTTCTCAATGTATGAGAGGCGCATTGGAGTTCTGCTGTTGATC
TCATTAACACAGACCTGCAGGAAGCGGCGGCGGAAGTCAGGCATACGCTGGTAACTTTGAGGCAGCTGGT
AACGCTCTATGATCCAGTCGATTTTCAGAGAGACGATGCCTGAGCCATCCGGCTTACGATACTGACACAG
GGATTCGTATAAACGCATGGCATACGGATTGGTGATTTCTTTTGTTTCACTAAGCCGAAACTGCGTAAAC
CGGTTCTGTAACCCGATAAAGAAGGGAATGAGATATGGGTTGATATGTACACTGTAAAGCCCTCTGGATG
GACTGTGCGCACGTTTGATAAACCAAGGAAAAGATTCATAGCCTTTTTCATCGCCGGCATCCTCTTCAGG
GCGATAAAAAACCACTTCCTTCCCCGCGAAACTCTTCAATGCCTGCCGTATATCCTTACTGGCTTCCGCA
GAGGTCAATCCGAATATTTCAGCATATTTAGCAACATGGATCTCGCAGATACCGTCATGTTCCTGTAGGG
TGCCATCAGATTTTCTGATCTGGTCAACGAACAGATACAGCATACGTTTTTGATCCCGGGAGAGACTATA
TGCCGCCTCAGTGAGGTCGTTTGACTGGACGATTCGCGGGCTATTTTTACGTTTCTTGTGATTGATAACC
GCTGTTTCCGCCATGACAGATCCATGTGAAGTGTGACAAGTTTTTAGATTGTCACACTAAATAAAAAAGA
GTCAATAAGCAGGGATAACTTTGTGAAAAAACAGCTTCTTCTGAGGGCAATTTGTCACAGGGTTAAGGGC
AATTTGTCACAGACAGGACTGTCATTTGAGGGTGATTTGTCACACTGAAAGGGCAATTTGTCACAACACC
TTCTCTAGAACCAGCATGGATAAAGGCCTACAAGGCGCTCTAAAAAAGAAGATCTAAAAACTATAAAAAA
AATAATTATAAAAATATCCCCGTGGATAAGTGGATAACCCCAAGGGAAGTTTTTTCAGGCATCGTGTGTA
AGCAGAATATATAAGTGCTGTTCCCTGGTGCTTCCTCGCTCACTCGACCGGGAGGGTTCGAGAAGGGGGG
GCACCCCCCTTCGGCGTGCGCGGTCACGCGCACAGGGCGCAGCCCTGGTTAAAAACAAGGTTTATAAATA
TTGGTTTAAAAGCAGGTTAAAAGACAGGTTAGCGGTGGCCGAAAAACGGGCGGAAACCCTTGCAAATGCT
GGATTTTCTGCCTGTGGACAGCCCCTCAAATGTCAATAGGTGCGCCCCTCATCTGTCAGCACTCTGCCCC
TCAAGTGTCAAGGATCGCGCCCCTCATCTGTCAGTAGTCGCGCCCCTCAAGTGTCAATACCGCAGGGCAC
TTATCCCCAGGCTTGTCCACATCATCTGTGGGAAACTCGCGTAAAATCAGGCGTTTTCGCCGATTTGCGA
GGCTGGCCAGCTCCACGTCGCCGGCCGAAATCGAGCCTGCCCCTCATCTGTCAACGCCGCGCCGGGTGAG
TCGGCCCCTCAAGTGTCAACGTCCGCCCCTCATCTGTCAGTGAGGGCCAAGTTTTCCGCGAGGTATCCAC
AACGCCGGCGGCCGGCCGCGGTGTCTCGCACACGGCTTCGACGGCGTTTCTGGCGCGTTTGCAGGGCCAT
AGACGGCCGCCAGCCCAGCGGCGAGGGCAACCAGCCGAGGGCTTCGCCCTGTCGCTCGACTGCGGCGAGC
ACTACTGGCTGTAAAAGGACAGACCACATCATGGTTCTGTGTTCATTAGGTTGTTCTGTCCATTGCTGAC
ATAATCCGCTCCACTTCAACGTAACACCGCACGAAGATTTCTATTGTTCCTGAAGGCATATTCAAATCGT
TTTCGTTACCGCTTGCAGGCATCATGACAGAACACTACTTCCTATAAACGCTACACAGGCTCCTGAGATT
AATAATGCGGATCTCTACGATAATGGGAGATTTTCCCGACTGTTTCGTTCGCTTCTCAGTGGATAACAGC
CAGCTTCTCTGTTTAACAGACAAAAACAGCATATCCACTCAGTTCCACATTTCCATATAAAGGCCAAGGC
ATTTATTCTCAGGATAATTGTTTCAGCATCGCAACCGCATCAGACTCCGGCATCGCAAACTGCACCCGGT
GCCGGGCAGCCACATCCAGCGCAAAAACCTTCGTGTAGACTTCCGTTGAACTGATGGACTTATGTCCCAT
CAGGCTTTGCAGAACTTTCAGCGGTATACCGGCATACAGCATGTGCATCGCATAGGAATGGCGGAACGTA
TGTGGTGTGACCGGAACAGAGAACGTCACACCGTCAGCAGCAGCGGCGGCAACCGCCTCCCCAATCCAGG
TCCTGACCGTTCTGTCCGTCACTTCCCAGATCCGCGCTTTCTCTGTCCTTCCTGTGCGACGGTTACGCCG
CTCCATGAGCTTATCGCGAATAAATACCTGTGACGGAAGATCACTTCGCAGAATAAATAAATCCTGGTGT
CCCTGTTGATACCGGGAAGCCCTGGGCCAACTTTTGGCGAAAATGAGACGTTGATCGGCACGTAAGAGGT
TCCAACTTTCACCATAATGAAATAAGATCACTACCGGGCGTATTTTTTGAGTTATCGAGATTTTCAGGAG
CTAAGGAAGCTAAAATGGAGAAAAAAATCACTGGATATACCACCGTTGATATATCCCAATGGCATCGTAA
AGAACATTTTGAGGCATTTCAGTCAGTTGCTCAATGTACCTATAACCAGACCGTTCAGCTGGATATTACG
GCCTTTTTAAAGACCGTAAAGAAAAATAAGCACAAGTTTTATCCGGCCTTTATTCACATTCTTGCCCGCC
TGATGAATGCTCATCCGGAATTTCGTATGGCAATGAAAGACGGTGAGCTGGTGATATGGGATAGTGTTCA
CCCTTGTTACACCGTTTTCCATGAGCAAACTGAAACGTTTTCATCGCTCTGGAGTGAATACCACGACGAT
TTCCGGCAGTTTCTACACATATATTCGCAAGATGTGGCGTGTTACGGTGAAAACCTGGCCTATTTCCCTA
AAGGGTTTATTGAGAATATGTTTTTCGTCTCAGCCAATCCCTGGGTGAGTTTCACCAGTTTTGATTTAAA
CGTGGCCAATATGGACAACTTCTTCGCCCCCGTTTTCACCATGGGCAAATATTATACGCAAGGCGACAAG
GTGCTGATGCCGCTGGCGATTCAGGTTCATCATGCCGTTTGTGATGGCTTCCATGTCGGCAGAATGCTTA
ATGAATTACAACAGTACTGCGATGAGTGGCAGGGCGGGGCGTAAGACCACAGCTAACACCACGTCGTCCC
TATCTGCTGCCCTAGGTCTATGAGTGGTTGCTGGATAACTTTACGGGCATGCATAAGGCTCGTATAATAT
ATTCAGGGAGACCACAACGGTTTCCCTCTACAAATAATTTTGTTTAACTTTTTAATTAACGGCCGATGCC
AACACAATTAACATCTCAATTAAGGTAACTAAAAAACTCCTTTTGCACAGCTGTCACCGGATGTGCTTTC
CGGTCTGATGAGTCCGTGAGGACGAAACAGCCTCTACAAATAATTTTGTTTAAGAATTCATTAAAGAGGA
GAAAGGTACCATGAGTAAAGGAGAAGAACTTTTCACTGGAGTTGTCCCAATTCTTGTTGAATTAGATGGT
GATGTTAATGGGCACAAATTTTCTGTCAGTGGAGAGGGTGAAGGTGATGCAACATACGGAAAACTTACCC
TTAAATTTATTTGCACTACTGGAAAACTACCTGTTCCATGGCCAACACTTGTCACTACTTTCGGTTATGG
TGTTCAATGCTTTGCGAGATACCCAGATCATATGAAACAGCATGACTTTTTCAAGAGTGCCATGCCCGAA
GGTTATGTACAGGAAAGAACTATATTTTTCAAAGATGACGGGAACTACAAGACACGTGCTGAAGTCAAGT
TTGAAGGTGATACCCTTGTTAATAGAATCGAGTTAAAAGGTATTGATTTTAAAGAAGATGGAAACATTCT
TGGACACAAATTGGAATACAACTATAACTCACACAATGTATACATCATGGCAGACAAACAAAAGAATGGA
ATCAAAGTTAACTTCAAAATTAGACACAACATTGAAGATGGAAGCGTTCAACTAGCAGACCATTATCAAC
AAAATACTCCAATTGGCGATGGCCCTGTCCTTTTACCAGACAACCATTACCTGTCCACACAATCTGCCCT
TTCGAAAGATCCCAACGAAAAGAGAGACCACATGGTCCTTCTTGAGTTTGTAACAGCTGCTGGGATTACA
CATGGCATGGATGATCTCTACAAATAAAAGCTTGATATCGAATTCCTGCAGCCCGGGGGATCCCATGGTA
CGCGTGCTAGAGGCATCAAATAAAACGAAAGGCTCAGTCGAAAGACTGGGCCTTTCGTTTTATCTGTTGT
TTGTCGGTGAACGCTCTCCTGAGTAGGACAAATCCGCCGCCCTAGAATCGAGTGGCGCCTGCAGACGTAA
AAAAAGCGGCGTGGTTAGCCGCTTTTTTAATTGCCGGACGTACGATCGATGCGCAAAAAAAGCAAAAAGC
ATTTACCTTGATTGAAATAAACGAAATAAAAACTCGCGCTAGCCCGCCACCTAAGTTATGAGTCAGGAAA
AAAGGCGACAGAGTAATCTGTCGCCTTTTTTCTTTGCTTGCTTTGTAATCACTCGATGACCAAAAGTAAA
AACCCGCCGAAGCGGGTTTTTACGTAAAACAGGTGAAACTGACGCTAGCCGGTCACATGTCAATACTTGC
CCTTGACAGGCATTGATGGAATCGTAGTCTCACGCTGATAGTCTGATCGACAATACAAGTGGGACCGTGG
TCCCAGACCGATAATCAGACCGACAACACGAGTGGGATCGTGGTCCCAGACTAATAATCAGACCGACGAT
ACGAGTGGGACCGTGGTCCCAGACTAATAATCAGACCGACGATACGAGTGGGACCGTGGTTCCAGACTAA
TAATCAGACCGACGATACGAGTGGGACCGTGGTCCCAGACTAATAATCAGACCGACGATACGAGTGGGAC
CATGGTCCCAGACTAATAATCAGACCGACGATACGAGTGGGACCGTGGTCCCAGTCTGATTATCAGACCG
ACGATACGAGTGGGACCGTGGTCCCAGACTAATAATCAGACCGACGATACGAGTGGGACCGTGGTCCCAG
ACTAATAATCAGACCGACGATACGAGTGGGACCGTGGTCCCAGTCTGATTATCAGACCGACGATACAAGT
GGAACAGTGGGCCCAGAGAGAATATTCAGGCCAGTTATGCTTTCTGGCCTGTAACAAAGGACATTAAGTA
AAGACAGATAAACGTAGACTAAAACGTGGTCGCATCAGGGTGCTGGCTTTTCAAGTTCCTTAAGAATGGC
CTCAATTTTCTCTATACACTCAGTTGGAACACGGGACCTGTCCAGGTTAAGCACCATTTTATCGCCCTTA
TACAATACTGTCGCTCCAGGAGCAAACTGATGTCGTGAGCTTAAACTAGTTCTTGATGCAGATGACGTTT
TAAGCACAGAAGTTAAAAGAGTGATAACTTCTTCAGCTTCAAATATCACCCCAGCTTTTTTCTGCTCATG
AAGGTTAGATGCCTGCTGCTTAAGTAATTCCTCTTTATCTGTAAAGGCTTTTTGAAGTGCATCACCTGAC
CGGGCAGATAGTTCACCGGGGTGAGAAAAAAGAGCAACAACTGATTTAGGCAATTTGGCGGTGTTGATAC
AGCGGGTAATAATCTTACGTGAAATATTTTCCGCATCAGCCAGCGCAGAAATATTTCCAGCAAATTCATT
CTGCAATCGGCTTGCATAACGCTGACCACGTTCATAAGCACTTGTTGGGCGATAATCGTTACCCAATCTG
GATAATGCAGCCATCTGCTCATCATCCAGCTCGCCAACCAGAACACGATAATCACTTTCGGTAAGTGCAG
CAGCTTTACGACGGCGACTCCCATCGGCAATTTCTATGACACCAGATACTCTTCGACCGAACGCCGGTGT
CTGTTGACCAGTCAGTAGAAAAGAAGGGATGAGATCATCCAGTGCGTCCTCAGTAAGCAGCTCCTGGTCA
CGTTCATTACCTGACCATACCCGAGAGGTCTTCTCAACACTATCACCCCGGAGCACTTCAAGAGTAAACT
TCACATCCCGACCACATACAGGCAAAGTAATGGCATTACCGCGAGCCATTACTCCTACGCGCGCAATTAA
CGAATCCACCATCGGGGCAGCTGGTGTCGATAACGAAGTATCTTCAACCGGTTGAGTATTGAGCGTATGT
TTTGGAATAACAGGCGCACGCTTCATTATCTAATCTCCCAGCGTGGTTTAATCAGACGATCGAAAATTTC
ATTGCAGACAGGTTCCCAAATAGAAAGAGCATTTCTCCAGGCACCAGTTGAAGAGCGTTGATCAATGGCC
TGTTCAAAAACAGTTCTCATCCGGATCTGACCTTTACCAACTTCATCCGTTTCACGTACAACATTTTTTA
GAACCATGCTTCCCCAGGCATCCCGAATTTGCTCCTCCATCCACGGGGACTGAGAGCCATTACTATTGCT
GTATTTGGTAAGCAAAATACGTACATCAGGCTCGAACCCTTTAAGATCAACGTTCTTGAGCAGATCACGA
AGCATATCGAAAAACTGCAGTGCGGAGGTGTAGTCAAACAACTCAGCAGGCGTGGGAACAATCAGCACAT
CAGCAGCACATACGACATTAATCGTGCCGATACCCAGGTTAGGCGCGCTGTCAATAACTATGACATCATA
GTCATGAGCAACAGTTTCAATGGCCAGTCGGAGCATCAGGTGTGGATCGGTGGGCAGTTTACCTTCATCA
AATTTGCCCATTAACTCAGTTTCAATACGGTGCAGAGCCAGACAGGAAGGAATAATGTCAAGCCCCGGCC
AGCAAGTGGGCTTTATTGCATAAGTGACATCGTCCTTTTCCCCAAGATAGAAAGGCAGGAGAGTGTCTTC
TGCATGAATATGAAGATCTGGTACCCATCCGTGATACATTGAGGCTGTTCCCTGGGGGTCGTTACCTTCC
ACGAGCAAAACACGTAGCCCCTTCAGAGCCAGATCCTGAGCAAGATGAACAGAAACTGAGGTTTTGTAAA
CGCCACCTTTATGGGCAGCAACCCCGATCACCGGTGGAAATACGTCTTCAGCACGTCGCAATCGCGTACC
AAACACATCACGCATATGATTAATTTGTTCAATTGTATAACCAACACGTTGCTCAACCCGTCCTCGAATT
TCCATATCCGGGTGCGGTAGTCGCCCTGCTTTCTCGGCATCTCTGATAGCCTGAGAAGAAACCCCAACTA
AATCCGCTGCTTCACCTATTCTCCAGCGCCGGGTTATTTTCCTCGCTTCCGGGCTGTCATCATTAAACTG
TGCAATGGCGATAGCCTTCGTCATTTCATGACCAGCGTTTATGCACTGGTTAAGTGTTTCCATGAGTTTC
ATTCTGAACATCCTTTAATCATTGCTTTGCGTTTTTTTATTAAATCTTGCAATTTACTGCAAAGCAACAA
CAAAATCGCAAAGTCATCAAAAAACCGCAAAGTTGTTTAAAATAAGAGCAACACTACAAAAGGAGATAAG
AAGAGCACATACCTCAGTCACTTATTATCACTAGCGCTCGCCGCAGCCGTGTAACCGAGCATAGCGAGCG
AACTGGCGAGGAAGCAAAGAAGAACTGTTCTGTCAGATAGCTCTTACGCTCAGCGCAAGAAGAAATATCC
A
