>Addgene plasmid #79580 | pNR287 | addgene partial sequence | sequence record 151406 | CAT-F 5'-GTTTGTGATGGCTTCCATGTC-3'
CTATCTGCTGCCCTAGGTCTATGAGTGGTTGCTGGATAACTTTACGGGCATGCATAAGGCTCGTATAATA
TATTCAGGGAGACCACAACGGTTTCCCTCTACAAATAATTTTGTTTAACTTTTTAATTAACGGCCGATGC
CAACACAATTAACATCTCAATTAAGGTAACTAAAAAACTCCTTTTGCACAGCTGTCACCGGATGTGCTTT
CCGGTCTGATGAGTCCGTGAGGACGAAACAGCCTCTACAAATAATTTTGTTTAAGAATTCATTAAAGAGG
AGAAAGGTACCATGAGTAAAGGAGAAGAACTTTTCACTGGAGTTGTCCCAATTCTTGTTGAATTAGATGG
TGATGTTAATGGGCACAAATTTTCTGTCAGTGGAGAGGGTGAAGGTGATGCAACATACGGAAAACTTACC
CTTAAATTTATTTGCACTACTGGAAAACTACCTGTTCCATGGCCAACACTTGTCACTACTTTCGGTTATG
GTGTTCAATGCTTTGCGAGATACCCAGATCATATGAAACAGCATGACTTTTTCAAGAGTGCCATGCCCGA
AGGTTATGTACAGGAAAGAACTATATTTTTCAAAGATGACGGGAACTACAAGACACGTGCTGAAGTCAAG
TTTGAAGGTGATACCCTTGTTAATAGAATCGAGTTAAAAGGTATTGATTTTAAAGAAGATGGAAACATTC
TTGGACACAAATTGGAATACAACTATAACTCACACAATGTATACATCATGGCAGACAA
